Addgene plasmid #82921: pDONR223_FGFR3_p.R399H
Purpose: Gateway Donor vector containing FGFR3, part of the Target Accelerator Plasmid Collection.
Depositing lab: Jesse Boehm & Matthew Meyerson & David Root. Depositing organization: Broad Institute. Publication: High-throughput Phenotyping of Lung Cancer Somatic Mutations. Berger AH, Brooks AN, Wu X, Shrestha Y, Chouinard C, Piccioni F, Bagul M, Kamburov A, Imielinski M, Hogstrom L, Zhu C, Yang X, Pantel S, Sakai R, Watson J, Kaplan N, Campbell JD, Singh S, Root DE, Narayan R, Natoli T, Lahr DL, Tirosh I, Tamayo P, Getz G, Wong B, Doench J, Subramanian A, Golub TR, Meyerson M, Boehm JS. Cancer Cell. 2016 Aug 8;30(2):214-28. doi: 10.1016/j.ccell.2016.06.022. Epub 2016 Jul 28. PubMed 27478040.
Backbone
  Vector backbone: pDONR223
  Backbone manufacturer: Invitrogen
  Vector type: Gateway Entry vector
Growth in bacteria
  Bacterial resistance: Spectinomycin, 50 μg/mL
  Growth temperature: 37°C
  Growth strain: DH5alpha
  Copy number: High Copy
Gene/Insert
  Gene/Insert name: FGFR3
  Species: H. sapiens (human)
  Mutation: R399H
  GenBank ID: NM_000142
  Entrez Gene: FGFR3 (a.k.a. ACH, CD333, CEK2, HSFGFR3EX, JTK4)
  Promoter: None
  Cloning method: Gateway Cloning
  Sequencing primers: 5′ M13pUC-fwd; 3′ M13-Rev
Terms and licenses: Academic/Nonprofit Terms; Industry Terms: Not Available to Industry
Depositor comments: CLOSED (stop codon immediately follows insert)
How to cite: pDONR223_FGFR3_p.R399H was a gift from Jesse Boehm & Matthew Meyerson & David Root (Addgene plasmid # 82921 ; http://n2t.net/addgene:82921 ; RRID:Addgene_82921)
