[The description below was written by a language model from this plasmid's Addgene catalogue record and pLannotate feature annotations shown in this document.]
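Description:
pDONR223_FGFR3_p.R399H is a Gateway entry clone built on the Invitrogen pDONR223 backbone, carrying the human FGFR3 open reading frame with an R399H missense substitution. It is a bacterial propagation and shuttling plasmid rather than an expression vector. The sequenced record is about 5.2 kb and contains a high-copy ColE1/pUC-type origin and an aadA (SmR) gene conferring spectinomycin/streptomycin resistance, which matches the spectinomycin selection listed in the catalogue. Short remnants of lacZα, lacI and a gentamicin resistance gene, a fragment of the class 1 integron Pc promoter upstream of the resistance gene, and rrnB T1/T2 terminators are annotated as backbone elements.

The FGFR3 coding sequence, encoding a receptor tyrosine kinase for fibroblast growth factors, is flanked on both sides by attL recombination sites. The annotation software labels both as a mutant attL variant, in opposite orientations. These sites allow the insert to be moved by an LR Clonase reaction into any compatible destination vector, which then supplies the promoter and any tags. The record lists no promoter for the insert. A T7 promoter is annotated just outside the downstream attL site on the reverse strand, so it points back toward the insert in antisense orientation. The clone is "closed", meaning a stop codon immediately follows the ORF, so it yields native C-terminal protein and is not suited to C-terminal fusions.

The plasmid belongs to the Target Accelerator Plasmid Collection and is associated with a study on high-throughput phenotyping of somatic mutations found in lung cancer. It serves as a source clone for generating expression constructs to compare this FGFR3 variant with the wild-type allele.
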