Features (pLannotate 1.2.2; 12 found; start..end, strand, type, name):
     38..74      -  CDS            lacZα (fragment): LacZα fragment of β-galactosidase; lacZ fragment
     91..186     +  protein_bind   attL3: mutant version of attL; recombination site for the Gateway® LR reaction LR Clonase™
    192..2609    +  CDS            FGFR3: FGFR3_HUMAN - Also known as JTK4. Experimental evidence at protein level: Swiss-Prot protein existence level 1. Tyrosine-protein kinase that acts as cell-surface receptor for fibroblast growth factors and plays an essential role in the regulation of cell proliferation, differentiation and apoptosis. Plays an essential role in the regulation of chondrocyte differentiation, proliferation and apoptosis, and is required for normal skeleton development. Regulates both osteogenesis and postnatal bone mineralization by osteoblasts. Promotes apoptosis in chondrocytes, but can also promote cancer cell
   2617..2712    -  protein_bind   attL3: mutant version of attL; recombination site for the Gateway® LR reaction LR Clonase™
   2731..2749    -  promoter       T7 promoter: promoter for bacteriophage T7 RNA polymerase
   2939..2962    +  promoter       Pc promoter (fragment): intI1 (promoter lies within the coding sequence); class 1 integron promoter
   3138..3194    +  CDS            GmR (fragment): gentamycin acetyltransferase; aacC1; confers resistance to gentamycin
   3201..3992    +  CDS            SmR: aminoglycoside adenylyltransferase (Murphy, 1985); aadA; confers resistance to spectinomycin and streptomycin
   4085..4673    +  rep_origin     ori: high-copy-number ColE1/pMB1/pBR322/pUC origin of replication
   4856..4948    +  CDS            lacI (fragment): lac repressor; lacI; The lac repressor binds to the lac operator to inhibit transcription in E. coli. This inhibition can be relieved by adding lactose or isopropyl-β-D-thiogalactopyranoside (IPTG).
   5003..5030    -  terminator     rrnB T2 terminator: transcription terminator T2 from the E. coli rrnB gene
   5162..5205    +  terminator     rrnB T1 terminator: Escherichia coli rrnB; transcription terminator T1 from the E. coli rrnB gene
>Addgene plasmid #82921 | pDONR223_FGFR3_p.R399H | addgene full sequence | sequence record 162267 | Addgene NGS Result
GGCAGTTCCCTACTCTCGCGTTAACGCTAGCATGGATGTTTTCCCAGTCACGACGTTGTAAAACGACGGC
CAGTCTTAAGCTCGGGCCCCAAATAATGATTTTATTTTGACTGATAGTGACCTGTTCGTTGCAACAAATT
GATGAGCAATGCTTTTTTATAATGCCAACTTTGTACAAAAAAGTTGGCACCATGGGCGCCCCTGCCTGCG
CCCTCGCGCTCTGCGTGGCCGTGGCCATCGTGGCCGGCGCCTCCTCGGAGTCCTTGGGGACGGAGCAGCG
CGTCGTGGGGCGAGCGGCAGAAGTCCCGGGCCCAGAGCCCGGCCAGCAGGAGCAGTTGGTCTTCGGCAGC
GGGGATGCTGTGGAGCTGAGCTGTCCCCCGCCCGGGGGTGGTCCCATGGGGCCCACTGTCTGGGTCAAGG
ATGGCACAGGGCTGGTGCCCTCGGAGCGTGTCCTGGTGGGGCCCCAGCGGCTGCAGGTGCTGAATGCCTC
CCACGAGGACTCCGGGGCCTACAGCTGCCGGCAGCGGCTCACGCAGCGCGTACTGTGCCACTTCAGTGTG
CGGGTGACAGACGCTCCATCCTCGGGAGATGACGAAGACGGGGAGGACGAGGCTGAGGACACAGGTGTGG
ACACAGGGGCCCCTTACTGGACACGGCCCGAGCGGATGGACAAGAAGCTGCTGGCCGTGCCGGCCGCCAA
CACCGTCCGCTTCCGCTGCCCAGCCGCTGGCAACCCCACTCCCTCCATCTCCTGGCTGAAGAACGGCAGG
GAGTTCCGCGGCGAGCACCGCATTGGAGGCATCAAGCTGCGGCATCAGCAGTGGAGCCTGGTCATGGAAA
GCGTGGTGCCCTCGGACCGCGGCAACTACACCTGCGTCGTGGAGAACAAGTTTGGCAGCATCCGGCAGAC
GTACACGCTGGACGTGCTGGAGCGCTCCCCGCACCGGCCCATCCTGCAGGCGGGGCTGCCGGCCAACCAG
ACGGCGGTGCTGGGCAGCGACGTGGAGTTCCACTGCAAGGTGTACAGTGACGCACAGCCCCACATCCAGT
GGCTCAAGCACGTGGAGGTGAACGGCAGCAAGGTGGGCCCGGACGGCACACCCTACGTTACCGTGCTCAA
GACGGCGGGCGCTAACACCACCGACAAGGAGCTAGAGGTTCTCTCCTTGCACAACGTCACCTTTGAGGAC
GCCGGGGAGTACACCTGCCTGGCGGGCAATTCTATTGGGTTTTCTCATCACTCTGCGTGGCTGGTGGTGC
TGCCAGCCGAGGAGGAGCTGGTGGAGGCTGACGAGGCGGGCAGTGTGTATGCAGGCATCCTCAGCTACGG
GGTGGGCTTCTTCCTGTTCATCCTGGTGGTGGCGGCTGTGACGCTCTGCCGCCTGCACAGCCCCCCCAAG
AAAGGCCTGGGCTCCCCCACCGTGCACAAGATCTCCCGCTTCCCGCTCAAGCGACAGGTGTCCCTGGAGT
CCAACGCGTCCATGAGCTCCAACACACCACTGGTGCGCATCGCAAGGCTGTCCTCAGGGGAGGGCCCCAC
GCTGGCCAATGTCTCCGAGCTCGAGCTGCCTGCCGACCCCAAATGGGAGCTGTCTCGGGCCCGGCTGACC
CTGGGCAAGCCCCTTGGGGAGGGCTGCTTCGGCCAGGTGGTCATGGCGGAGGCCATCGGCATTGACAAGG
ACCGGGCCGCCAAGCCTGTCACCGTAGCCGTGAAGATGCTGAAAGACGATGCCACTGACAAGGACCTGTC
GGACCTGGTGTCTGAGATGGAGATGATGAAGATGATCGGGAAACACAAAAACATCATCAACCTGCTGGGC
GCCTGCACGCAGGGCGGGCCCCTGTACGTGCTGGTGGAGTACGCGGCCAAGGGTAACCTGCGGGAGTTTC
TGCGGGCGCGGCGGCCCCCGGGCCTGGACTACTCCTTCGACACCTGCAAGCCGCCCGAGGAGCAGCTCAC
CTTCAAGGACCTGGTGTCCTGTGCCTACCAGGTGGCCCGGGGCATGGAGTACTTGGCCTCCCAGAAGTGC
ATCCACAGGGACCTGGCTGCCCGCAATGTGCTGGTGACCGAGGACAACGTGATGAAGATCGCAGACTTCG
GGCTGGCCCGGGACGTGCACAACCTCGACTACTACAAGAAGACAACCAACGGCCGGCTGCCCGTGAAGTG
GATGGCGCCTGAGGCCTTGTTTGACCGAGTCTACACTCACCAGAGTGACGTCTGGTCCTTTGGGGTCCTG
CTCTGGGAGATCTTCACGCTGGGGGGCTCCCCGTACCCCGGCATCCCTGTGGAGGAGCTCTTCAAGCTGC
TGAAGGAGGGCCACCGCATGGACAAGCCCGCCAACTGCACACACGACCTGTACATGATCATGCGGGAGTG
CTGGCATGCCGCGCCCTCCCAGAGGCCCACCTTCAAGCAGCTGGTGGAGGACCTGGACCGTGTCCTTACC
GTGACGTCCACCGACGAGTACCTGGACCTGTCGGCGCCTTTCGAGCAGTACTCCCCGGGTGGCCAGGACA
CCCCCAGCTCCAGCTCCTCAGGGGACGACTCCGTGTTTGCCCACGACCTGCTGCCCCCGGCCCCACCCAG
CAGTGGGGGCTCGCGGACGTGATTGCCAACTTTCTTGTACAAAGTTGGCATTATAAGAAAGCATTGCTTA
TCAATTTGTTGCAACGAACAGGTCACTATCAGTCAAAATAAAATCATTATTTGCCATCCAGCTGATATCC
CCTATAGTGAGTCGTATTACATGGTCATAGCTGTTTCCTGGCAGCTCTGGCCCGTGTCTCAAAATCTCTG
ATGTTACATTGCACAAGATAAAAATATATCATCATGCCTCCTCTAGACCAGCCAGGACAGAAATGCCTCG
ACTTCGCTGCTACCCAAGGTTGCCGGGTGACGCACACCGTGGAAACGGATGAAGGCACGAACCCAGTGGA
CATAAGCCTGTTCGGTTCGTAAGCTGTAATGCAAGTAGCGTATGCGCTCACGCAACTGGTCCAGAACCTT
GACCGAACGCAGCGGTGGTAACGGCGCAGTGGCGGTTTTCATGGCTTGTTATGACTGTTTTTTTGGGGTA
CAGTCTATGCCTCGGGCATCCAAGCAGCAAGCGCGTTACGCCGTGGGTCGATGTTTGATGTTATGGAGCA
GCAACGATGTTACGCAGCAGGGCAGTCGCCCTAAAACAAAGTTAAACATTATGAGGGAAGCGGTGATCGC
CGAAGTATCGACTCAACTATCAGAGGTAGTTGGCGTCATCGAGCGCCATCTCGAACCGACGTTGCTGGCC
GTACATTTGTACGGCTCCGCAGTGGATGGCGGCCTGAAGCCACACAGTGATATTGATTTGCTGGTTACGG
TGACCGTAAGGCTTGATGAAACAACGCGGCGAGCTTTGATCAACGACCTTTTGGAAACTTCGGCTTCCCC
TGGAGAGAGCGAGATTCTCCGCGCTGTAGAAGTCACCATTGTTGTGCACGACGACATCATTCCGTGGCGT
TATCCAGCTAAGCGCGAACTGCAATTTGGAGAATGGCAGCGCAATGACATTCTTGCAGGTATCTTCGAGC
CAGCCACGATCGACATTGATCTGGCTATCTTGCTGACAAAAGCAAGAGAACATAGCGTTGCCTTGGTAGG
TCCAGCGGCGGAGGAACTCTTTGATCCGGTTCCTGAACAGGATCTATTTGAGGCGCTAAATGAAACCTTA
ACGCTATGGAACTCGCCGCCCGACTGGGCTGGCGATGAGCGAAATGTAGTGCTTACGTTGTCCCGCATTT
GGTACAGCGCAGTAACCGGCAAAATCGCGCCGAAGGATGTCGCTGCCGACTGGGCAATGGAGCGCCTGCC
GGCCCAGTATCAGCCCGTCATACTTGAAGCTAGACAGGCTTATCTTGGACAAGAAGAAGATCGCTTGGCC
TCGCGCGCAGATCAGTTGGAAGAATTTGTCCACTACGTGAAAGGCGAGATCACCAAGGTAGTCGGCAAAT
AACCCTCGAGCCACCCATGACCAAAATCCCTTAACGTGAGTTACGCGTCGTTCCACTGAGCGTCAGACCC
CGTAGAAAAGATCAAAGGATCTTCTTGAGATCCTTTTTTTCTGCGCGTAATCTGCTGCTTGCAAACAAAA
AAACCACCGCTACCAGCGGTGGTTTGTTTGCCGGATCAAGAGCTACCAACTCTTTTTCCGAAGGTAACTG
GCTTCAGCAGAGCGCAGATACCAAATACTGTTCTTCTAGTGTAGCCGTAGTTAGGCCACCACTTCAAGAA
CTCTGTAGCACCGCCTACATACCTCGCTCTGCTAATCCTGTTACCAGTGGCTGCTGCCAGTGGCGATAAG
TCGTGTCTTACCGGGTTGGACTCAAGACGATAGTTACCGGATAAGGCGCAGCGGTCGGGCTGAACGGGGG
GTTCGTGCACACAGCCCAGCTTGGAGCGAACGACCTACACCGAACTGAGATACCTACAGCGTGAGCTATG
AGAAAGCGCCACGCTTCCCGAAGGGAGAAAGGCGGACAGGTATCCGGTAAGCGGCAGGGTCGGAACAGGA
GAGCGCACGAGGGAGCTTCCAGGGGGAAACGCCTGGTATCTTTATAGTCCTGTCGGGTTTCGCCACCTCT
GACTTGAGCGTCGATTTTTGTGATGCTCGTCAGGGGGGCGGAGCCTATGGAAAAACGCCAGCAACGCGGC
CTTTTTACGGTTCCTGGCCTTTTGCTGGCCTTTTGCTCACATGTTCTTTCCTGCGTTATCCCCTGATTCT
GTGGATAACCGTATTACCGCCTTTGAGTGAGCTGATACCGCTCGCCGCAGCCGAACGACCGAGCGCAGCG
AGTCAGTGAGCGAGGAAGCGGAAGAGCGCCCAATACGCAAACCGCCTCTCCCCGCGCGTTGGCCGATTCA
TTAATGCAGCTGGCACGACAGGTTTCCCGACTGGAAAGCGGGCAGTGAGCGCAACGCAATTAATACGCGT
ACCGCTAGCCAGGAAGAGTTTGTAGAAACGCAAAAAGGCCATCCGTCAGGATGGCCTTCTGCTTAGTTTG
ATGCCTGGCAGTTTATGGCGGGCGTCCTGCCCGCCACCCTCCGGGCCGTTGCTTCACAACGTTCAAATCC
GCTCCCGGCGGATTTGTCCTACTCAGGAGAGCGTTCACCGACAAACAACAGATAAAACGAAAGGCCCAGT
CTTCCGACTGAGCCTTTCGTTTTATTTGATGCCT
