>Addgene plasmid #82921 | pDONR223_FGFR3_p.R399H | depositor partial sequence | sequence record 157647 | Insert sequence
ATGGGCGCCCCTGCCTGCGCCCTCGCGCTCTGCGTGGCCGTGGCCATCGTGGCCGGCGCCTCCTCGGAGT
CCTTGGGGACGGAGCAGCGCGTCGTGGGGCGAGCGGCAGAAGTCCCGGGCCCAGAGCCCGGCCAGCAGGA
GCAGTTGGTCTTCGGCAGCGGGGATGCTGTGGAGCTGAGCTGTCCCCCGCCCGGGGGTGGTCCCATGGGG
CCCACTGTCTGGGTCAAGGATGGCACAGGGCTGGTGCCCTCGGAGCGTGTCCTGGTGGGGCCCCAGCGGC
TGCAGGTGCTGAATGCCTCCCACGAGGACTCCGGGGCCTACAGCTGCCGGCAGCGGCTCACGCAGCGCGT
ACTGTGCCACTTCAGTGTGCGGGTGACAGACGCTCCATCCTCGGGAGATGACGAAGACGGGGAGGACGAG
GCTGAGGACACAGGTGTGGACACAGGGGCCCCTTACTGGACACGGCCCGAGCGGATGGACAAGAAGCTGC
TGGCCGTGCCGGCCGCCAACACCGTCCGCTTCCGCTGCCCAGCCGCTGGCAACCCCACTCCCTCCATCTC
CTGGCTGAAGAACGGCAGGGAGTTCCGCGGCGAGCACCGCATTGGAGGCATCAAGCTGCGGCATCAGCAG
TGGAGCCTGGTCATGGAAAGCGTGGTGCCCTCGGACCGCGGCAACTACACCTGCGTCGTGGAGAACAAGT
TTGGCAGCATCCGGCAGACGTACACGCTGGACGTGCTGGAGCGCTCCCCGCACCGGCCCATCCTGCAGGC
GGGGCTGCCGGCCAACCAGACGGCGGTGCTGGGCAGCGACGTGGAGTTCCACTGCAAGGTGTACAGTGAC
GCACAGCCCCACATCCAGTGGCTCAAGCACGTGGAGGTGAACGGCAGCAAGGTGGGCCCGGACGGCACAC
CCTACGTTACCGTGCTCAAGACGGCGGGCGCTAACACCACCGACAAGGAGCTAGAGGTTCTCTCCTTGCA
CAACGTCACCTTTGAGGACGCCGGGGAGTACACCTGCCTGGCGGGCAATTCTATTGGGTTTTCTCATCAC
TCTGCGTGGCTGGTGGTGCTGCCAGCCGAGGAGGAGCTGGTGGAGGCTGACGAGGCGGGCAGTGTGTATG
CAGGCATCCTCAGCTACGGGGTGGGCTTCTTCCTGTTCATCCTGGTGGTGGCGGCTGTGACGCTCTGCCG
CCTGCACAGCCCCCCCAAGAAAGGCCTGGGCTCCCCCACCGTGCACAAGATCTCCCGCTTCCCGCTCAAG
CGACAGGTGTCCCTGGAGTCCAACGCGTCCATGAGCTCCAACACACCACTGGTGCGCATCGCAAGGCTGT
CCTCAGGGGAGGGCCCCACGCTGGCCAATGTCTCCGAGCTCGAGCTGCCTGCCGACCCCAAATGGGAGCT
GTCTCGGGCCCGGCTGACCCTGGGCAAGCCCCTTGGGGAGGGCTGCTTCGGCCAGGTGGTCATGGCGGAG
GCCATCGGCATTGACAAGGACCGGGCCGCCAAGCCTGTCACCGTAGCCGTGAAGATGCTGAAAGACGATG
CCACTGACAAGGACCTGTCGGACCTGGTGTCTGAGATGGAGATGATGAAGATGATCGGGAAACACAAAAA
CATCATCAACCTGCTGGGCGCCTGCACGCAGGGCGGGCCCCTGTACGTGCTGGTGGAGTACGCGGCCAAG
GGTAACCTGCGGGAGTTTCTGCGGGCGCGGCGGCCCCCGGGCCTGGACTACTCCTTCGACACCTGCAAGC
CGCCCGAGGAGCAGCTCACCTTCAAGGACCTGGTGTCCTGTGCCTACCAGGTGGCCCGGGGCATGGAGTA
CTTGGCCTCCCAGAAGTGCATCCACAGGGACCTGGCTGCCCGCAATGTGCTGGTGACCGAGGACAACGTG
ATGAAGATCGCAGACTTCGGGCTGGCCCGGGACGTGCACAACCTCGACTACTACAAGAAGACAACCAACG
GCCGGCTGCCCGTGAAGTGGATGGCGCCTGAGGCCTTGTTTGACCGAGTCTACACTCACCAGAGTGACGT
CTGGTCCTTTGGGGTCCTGCTCTGGGAGATCTTCACGCTGGGGGGCTCCCCGTACCCCGGCATCCCTGTG
GAGGAGCTCTTCAAGCTGCTGAAGGAGGGCCACCGCATGGACAAGCCCGCCAACTGCACACACGACCTGT
ACATGATCATGCGGGAGTGCTGGCATGCCGCGCCCTCCCAGAGGCCCACCTTCAAGCAGCTGGTGGAGGA
CCTGGACCGTGTCCTTACCGTGACGTCCACCGACGAGTACCTGGACCTGTCGGCGCCTTTCGAGCAGTAC
TCCCCGGGTGGCCAGGACACCCCCAGCTCCAGCTCCTCAGGGGACGACTCCGTGTTTGCCCACGACCTGC
TGCCCCCGGCCCCACCCAGCAGTGGGGGCTCGCGGACGTGA
